Addgene plasmid #211301: pBiT3.1-C_RAE1:1-368
Purpose: Mammalian expression of full-length human RAE1. C-terminal HiBiT tag.
Depositing lab: Cheryl Arrowsmith. Publication: A Target Class Ligandability Evaluation of WD40 Repeat-Containing Proteins. Ackloo S, Li F, Szewczyk M, Seitova A, Loppnau P, Zeng H, Xu J, Ahmad S, Arnautova YA, Baghaie AJ, Beldar S, Bolotokova A, Centrella PA, Chau I, Clark MA, Cuozzo JW, Dehghani-Tafti S, Disch JS, Dong A, Dumas A, Feng JA, Ghiabi P, Gibson E, Gilmer J, Goldman B, Green SR, Guie MA, Guilinger JP, Harms N, Herasymenko O, Houliston S, Hutchinson A, Kearnes S, Keefe AD, Kimani SW, Kramer T, Kutera M, Kwak HA, Lento C, Li Y, Liu J, Loup J, Machado RAC, Mulhern CJ, Perveen S, Righetto GL, Riley P, Shrestha S, Sigel EA, Silva M, Sintchak MD, Slakman BL, Taylor RD, Thompson J, Torng W, Underkoffler C, von Rechenberg M, Walsh RT, Watson I, Wilson DJ, Wolf E, Yadav M, Yazdi AK, Zhang J, Zhang Y, Santhakumar V, Edwards AM, Barsyte-Lovejoy D, Schapira M, Brown PJ, Halabelian L, Arrowsmith CH. J Med Chem. 2025 Jan 23;68(2):1092-1112. doi: 10.1021/acs.jmedchem.4c02010. Epub 2024 Nov 4. PubMed 39495097.
Backbone
  Vector backbone: pBiT3.1-C
  Backbone manufacturer: Promega
  Vector type: Mammalian Expression
  Selectable markers: Neomycin (select with G418)
Growth in bacteria
  Bacterial resistance: Kanamycin, 50 μg/mL
  Growth temperature: 37°C
  Growth strain: DH5alpha
  Copy number: High Copy
Gene/Insert
  Gene/Insert name: RAE1:M1-K368
  Species: H. sapiens (human)
  Insert size (bp): 1104
  Mutation: wild type
  Entrez Gene: RAE1 (a.k.a. Gle2, MIG14, MRNP41, Mnrp41, dJ481F12.3, dJ800J21.1)
  Promoter: CMV
  Tag / fusion protein: GSSGGSSGVSGWRLFKKIS (C terminal on insert)
  Cloning method: Ligation Independent Cloning
  Sequencing primers: 5′ T7; 3′ TTGCTCAGCGGTGGCAGCAG
Resource information
  A portion of this plasmid was derived from a plasmid made by: Mammalian Gene Collection (BC103754.1)
Terms and licenses: Academic/Nonprofit Terms; Industry Terms: Not Available to Industry
Depositor comments: 5' Cloning Site: EcoR1 (not destroyed), 3' Cloning Site: Xho1 (not destroyed).
How to cite: pBiT3.1-C_RAE1:1-368 was a gift from Cheryl Arrowsmith (Addgene plasmid # 211301 ; http://n2t.net/addgene:211301 ; RRID:Addgene_211301)
