[The description below was written by a language model from this plasmid's Addgene catalogue record and pLannotate feature annotations shown in this document.]
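Description:
pBiT3.1-C_RAE1:1-368 is a mammalian expression plasmid built on Promega's pBiT3.1-C backbone and encoding full-length, wild-type human RAE1 (residues M1–K368, an 1104 bp insert derived from a Mammalian Gene Collection clone). The coding sequence was inserted by ligation-independent cloning between EcoRI and XhoI sites, both retained. It is fused at its C terminus, through a short glycine/serine linker, to the HiBiT peptide. Transcription is driven by the CMV immediate-early enhancer and promoter, followed by a chimeric β-globin/immunoglobulin intron that promotes efficient processing of the transcript, and it terminates at an SV40 polyadenylation signal. A T7 promoter just upstream of the insert serves as a sequencing primer site and could support in vitro transcription.

The plasmid replicates in E. coli from a high-copy ColE1/pUC-type origin and is selected with kanamycin through a neo (nptII) gene under the bacterial EM7 promoter, with a loxP site immediately upstream of that cassette. The catalogue entry lists neomycin/G418 as the mammalian selectable marker. However, the feature table shows only a bacterial promoter in front of neo, and it annotates a separate SV40 promoter–blasticidin S deaminase–synthetic poly(A) cassette, so the record is not fully consistent on which drug selects in mammalian cells. Short hits to SV40 large T antigen and to a "SET1" tag appear to be incidental fragments of the backbone.

HiBiT is a small peptide that complements the LgBiT subunit to reconstitute NanoLuc luciferase, giving a luminescent readout of tagged protein levels. The construct comes from a study of the ligandability of WD40-repeat proteins, which suggests use in cell-based assays of RAE1, although the record does not state a specific assay.
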