Features (pLannotate 1.2.2; 17 found; start..end, strand, type, name):
     24..105     -  polyA_signal   SV40 poly(A) signal: SV40 polyadenylation signal
    128..211     -  CDS            large T antigen (fragment): large T antigen from SV40 (simian virus 40)
    276..641     +  enhancer       CMV enhancer: human cytomegalovirus immediate early enhancer
    643..842     +  promoter       CMV promoter: human cytomegalovirus (CMV) immediate early promoter
    981..1113    +  intron         chimeric intron: chimera between introns from human β-globin and immunoglobulin heavy chain genes
   1157..1175    +  promoter       T7 promoter: promoter for bacteriophage T7 RNA polymerase
   1243..2346    +  CDS            RAE1: RAE1L_HUMAN - Also known as MRNP41. Experimental evidence at protein level: Swiss-Prot protein existence level 1. Plays a role in mitotic bipolar spindle formation (PubMed:17172455). Binds mRNA. May function in nucleocytoplasmic transport and in directly or indirectly attaching cytoplasmic mRNPs to the cytoskeleton. From Homo sapiens (Human).
   2442..2469    +  CDS            SET1 (fragment): solubility-enhancement tag derived from T7 phage gene 10B
   2495..2616    -  polyA_signal   SV40 poly(A) signal: SV40 polyadenylation signal
   2639..2707    -  CDS            large T antigen (fragment): large T antigen from SV40 (simian virus 40)
   2731..2764    +  protein_bind   loxP: Cre-mediated recombination occurs in the 8-bp core sequence (GCATACAT). Cre recombinase
   2774..2821    +  promoter       EM7 promoter: synthetic bacterial promoter&nbsp
   2853..3644    +  CDS            neo: KKA2_KLEPN - Also known as kan, nptII. Experimental evidence at protein level: Swiss-Prot protein existence level 1. Resistance to kanamycin, neomycin, paromomycin, ribostamycin, butirosin and gentamicin B. From Klebsiella pneumoniae.
   3805..4393    -  rep_origin     ori: high-copy-number ColE1/pMB1/pBR322/pUC origin of replication
   4519..4567    -  polyA_signal   poly(A) signal: synthetic polyadenylation signal
   4591..4989    -  CDS            BSD: blasticidin S deaminase; Aspergillus terreus BSD; confers resistance to blasticidin
   5020..5377    -  promoter       SV40 promoter: SV40 enhancer and early promoter
>Addgene plasmid #211301 | pBiT3.1-C_RAE1:1-368 | addgene full sequence | sequence record 423449 | Addgene NGS Result
AAGACGCGTTAATTAAGACGTCGGCAGTGAAAAAAATGCTTTATTTGTGAAATTTGTGATGCTATTGCTT
TATTTGTAACCATTATAAGCTGCAATAAACAAGTTAACAACAACAATTGCATTCATTTTATGTTTCAGGT
TCAGGGGGAGGTGTGGGAGGTTTTTTAAAGCAAGTAAAACCTCTACAAATGTGGTATGGCTGATTATGAT
CCGCGGCCGCAATACGTCGACGTTATCAGCTGACTTCGTACGAGAGCCTAGGATTATGGCGCGCCACTAG
TTATTAATAGTAATCAATTACGGGGTCATTAGTTCATAGCCCATATATGGAGTTCCGCGTTACATAACTT
ACGGTAAATGGCCCGCCTGGCTGACCGCCCAACGACCCCCGCCCATTGACGTCAATAATGACGTATGTTC
CCATAGTAACGCCAATAGGGACTTTCCATTGACGTCAATGGGTGGAGTATTTACGGTAAACTGCCCACTT
GGCAGTACATCAAGTGTATCATATGCCAAGTCCGCCCCCTATTGACGTCAATGACGGTAAATGGCCCGCC
TGGCATTATGCCCAGTACATGACCTTACGGGACTTTCCTACTTGGCAGTACATCTACGTATTAGTCATCG
CTATTACCATGGTGATGCGGTTTTGGCAGTACACCAATGGGCGTGGATAGCGGTTTGACTCACGGGGATT
TCCAAGTCTCCACCCCATTGACGTCAATGGGAGTTTGTTTTGGCACCAAAATCAACGGGACTTTCCAAAA
TGTCGTAATAACCCCGCCCCGTTGACGCAAATGGGCGGTAGGCGTGTACGGTGGGAGGTCTATATAAGCA
GAGCTGGTTTAGTGAACCGTCAGATCACTAGAATCTTTATTGCGGTAGTTTATCACAGTTAAATTGCTAA
CGCAGTCAGTGCTTCTGACACAACAGTCTCGAACTTAAGCTGCAGAAGTTGGTCGTGAGGCACTGGGCAG
GTAAGTATCAAGGTTACAAGACAGGTTTAAGGAGACCAATAGAAACTGGGCTTGTCGAGACAGAGAAGAC
TCTTGCGTTTCTGATAGGCACCTATTGGTCTTACTGACATCCACTTTGCCTTTCTCTCCACAGGTGTCCA
CTCCCAGTTCAATTACAGCTCTTAAGGCTAGAGTATTAATACGACTCACTATAGGGGCGATCGCAACAAG
CTTCGGGAAGATCTGGAGCTAGCGGCGGGGGATCCGGTGGGAATTCGACACCATGAGCCTGTTTGGAACA
ACCTCAGGTTTTGGAACCAGTGGGACCAGCATGTTTGGCAGTGCAACTACAGACAATCACAATCCCATGA
AGGATATTGAAGTAACATCATCTCCTGATGATAGCATTGGTTGTCTGTCTTTTAGCCCACCAACCTTGCC
GGGGAACTTTCTTATTGCAGGATCATGGGCTAATGATGTTCGCTGCTGGGAAGTTCAAGACAGTGGACAG
ACCATTCCAAAAGCCCAGCAGATGCACACTGGGCCTGTGCTTGATGTCTGCTGGAGTGACGATGGGAGCA
AAGTGTTTACGGCATCGTGTGATAAAACTGCCAAAATGTGGGACCTCAGCAGTAACCAAGCGATACAGAT
CGCACAGCATGATGCTCCTGTTAAAACCATCCATTGGATCAAAGCTCCAAACTACAGCTGTGTGATGACT
GGGAGCTGGGATAAGACTTTAAAGTTTTGGGATACTCGATCGTCAAATCCTATGATGGTTTTGCAACTCC
CTGAAAGGTGTTACTGTGCTGACGTGATATACCCCATGGCTGTGGTGGCAACTGCAGAGAGGGGCCTGAT
TGTCTATCAGCTAGAGAATCAACCTTCTGAATTCAGGAGGATAGAATCTCCACTGAAACATCAGCATCGG
TGTGTGGCTATTTTTAAAGACAAACAGAACAAGCCTACTGGTTTTGCCCTGGGAAGTATCGAGGGGAGAG
TTGCTATTCACTATATCAACCCCCCGAACCCCGCCAAAGATAACTTCACCTTTAAATGTCATCGATCTAA
TGGAACCAACACTTCAGCTCCTCAGGACATTTATGCGGTAAATGGAATCGCGTTCCATCCTGTTCATGGC
ACCCTTGCAACTGTGGGATCTGATGGTAGATTCAGCTTCTGGGACAAAGATGCCAGAACAAAACTAAAAA
CTTCGGAACAGTTAGATCAGCCCATCTCAGCTTGCTGTTTCAATCACAATGGAAACATATTTGCATACGC
TTCCAGCTACGACTGGTCAAAGGGACATGAATTTTATAATCCCCAGAAAAAAAATTACATTTTCCTGCGT
AATGCAGCCGAAGAGCTAAAGCCCAGGAATAAGAAGGGCTCGAGCGGTGGGAGCTCCGGTGTGAGCGGCT
GGCGGCTGTTCAAGAAGATTAGCTAAGTTTAAACGGCCGCGACTCTAGACTGCAGGCATGCAAGCTGATT
TGGCTGCTGCCACCGCTGAGCAAGGCCGCTTCGAGCAGACATGATAAGATACATTGATGAGTTTGGACAA
ACCACAACTAGAATGCAGTGAAAAAAATGCTTTATTTGTGAAATTTGTGATGCTATTGCTTTATTTGTAA
CCATTATAAGCTGCAATAAACAAGTTAACAACAACAATTGCATTCATTTTATGTTTCAGGTTCAGGGGGA
GATGTGGGAGGTTTTTTTAAGCAAGTAAAACCTCTACAAATGTGGTAAAATCTTAATTAAGACTTCTAAT
ATAACTTCGTATAGCATACATTATACGAAGTTATGGTTCCACTGTTGACAATTAATCATCGGCATAGTAT
ATCGGCATAGTATAATACGACAAGGTGAGGAACTAAACCCAGGAGGCAGATCATGATTGAACAAGATGGA
TTGCACGCAGGTTCTCCGGCCGCTTGGGTGGAGAGGCTATTCGGCTATGACTGGGCACAACAGACAATCG
GCTGCTCTGATGCCGCCGTGTTCCGGCTGTCAGCGCAGGGGCGCCCGGTTCTTTTTGTCAAGACCGACCT
GTCCGGTGCCCTGAATGAACTGCAGGACGAGGCAGCGCGGCTATCGTGGCTGGCCACGACGGGCGTTCCT
TGCGCAGCTGTGCTCGACGTTGTCACTGAAGCGGGAAGGGACTGGCTGCTATTGGGCGAAGTGCCGGGGC
AGGATCTCCTGTCATCTCACCTTGCTCCTGCCGAGAAAGTATCCATCATGGCTGATGCAATGCGGCGGCT
GCATACGCTTGATCCGGCTACCTGCCCATTCGACCACCAAGCGAAACATCGCATCGAGCGAGCACGTACT
CGGATGGAAGCCGGTCTTGTCGATCAGGATGATCTGGACGAAGAGCATCAGGGGCTCGCGCCAGCCGAAC
TGTTCGCCAGGCTCAAGGCGCGCATGCCCGACGGCGAGGATCTCGTCGTGACCCATGGCGATGCCTGCTT
GCCGAATATCATGGTGGAAAATGGCCGCTTTTCTGGATTCATCGACTGTGGCCGGCTGGGTGTGGCGGAC
CGCTATCAGGACATAGCGTTGGCTACCCGTGATATTGCTGAAGAGCTTGGCGGCGAATGGGCTGACCGCT
TCCTCGTGCTTTACGGTATCGCCGCTCCCGATTCGCAGCGCATCGCCTTCTATCGCCTTCTTGACGAGTT
CTTCTGATTCGAAATGACCGACCAAGCGACGCCCAACCGGTATCAGCTCACTCAAAGGCGGTAATACGGT
TATCCACAGAATCAGGGGATAACGCAGGAAAGAACATGTGAGCAAAAGGCCAGCAAAAGGCCAGGAACCG
TAAAAAGGCCGCGTTGCTGGCGTTTTTCCATAGGCTCCGCCCCCCTGACGAGCATCACAAAAATCGACGC
TCAAGTCAGAGGTGGCGAAACCCGACAGGACTATAAAGATACCAGGCGTTTCCCCCTGGAAGCTCCCTCG
TGCGCTCTCCTGTTCCGACCCTGCCGCTTACCGGATACCTGTCCGCCTTTCTCCCTTCGGGAAGCGTGGC
GCTTTCTCATAGCTCACGCTGTAGGTATCTCAGTTCGGTGTAGGTCGTTCGCTCCAAGCTGGGCTGTGTG
CACGAACCCCCCGTTCAGCCCGACCGCTGCGCCTTATCCGGTAACTATCGTCTTGAGTCCAACCCGGTAA
GACACGACTTATCGCCACTGGCAGCAGCCACTGGTAACAGGATTAGCAGAGCGAGGTATGTAGGCGGTGC
TACAGAGTTCTTGAAGTGGTGGCCTAACTACGGCTACACTAGAAGGACAGTATTTGGTATCTGCGCTCTG
CTGAAGCCAGTTACCTTCGGAAAAAGAGTTGGTAGCTCTTGATCCGGCAAACAAACCACCGCTGGTAGCG
GTGGTTTTTTTGTTTGCAAGCAGCAGATTACGCGCAGAAAAAAAGGATTTCAAGAAGATCCTTTGATCTT
TTCTACGGGGTCTGACGCTCAGTGGAACGAAAACTCACGTTAAGGGATTTTGGTCATGAGATTATCAAAA
AGGATCTTCACCTAGATCCTTTTATAGTCCGGAATCGTCACACAAAAAACCAACACACAGATGTAATGAA
AATAAAGATATTTTATTGCGGCCATCGTGATGGCTAGAGTTTAGCCCTCCCACACATAACCAGAGGGCAG
CAATTCACGAATCCCAACTGCCGTCGGCTGTCCATCACTGTCCTTCACTATGGCTTTGATCCCAGGATGC
AGATCGAGAAGCACCTGTCGGCACCGTCCGCAGGGGCTCAAGATGCCCCTGTTCTCATTTCCGATCGCGA
CGATACAAGTCAGGTTGCCAGCTGCCGCAGCAGCAGCAGTGCCCAGCACCACGAGTTCTGCACAAGGTCC
CCCAGTAAAATGATATACATTGACACCAGTGAAGATGCGGCCGTCGCTAGAGAGAGCTGCGCTGGCGACG
CTGTAGTCTTCAGAGATGGGGATGCTGTTGATTGTAGCCGTTGCTCTTTCAATGAGGGTGGATTCTTCTT
GAGACAAAGGCTTGGCCATGGTGGCGCTAGTGTCAGAAGAATCGAGCTTTTTGCAAAAGCCTAGGCCTCC
AAAAAAGCCTCCTCACTACTTCTGGAATAGCTCAGAGGCCGAGGCGGCCTCGGCCTCTGCATAAATAAAA
AAAATTAGTCAGCCATGGGGCGGAGAATGGGCGGAACTGGGCGGAGTTAGGGGCGGGATGGGCGGAGTTA
GGGGCGGGACTATGGTTGCTGACTAATTGAGATGCATGCTTTGCATACTTCTGCCTGCTGGGGAGCCTGG
GGACTTTCCACACCTGGTTGCTGACTAATTGAGATGCATGCTTTGCATACTTCTGCCTGCTGGGGAGCCT
GGGGACTTTCCACACCCTAACTGACACACATTCCACAGCTGGTTCTTTCCGCCTCAGAAGGTACCTAACC
AAGTTCCTCTTTCAGAGGTTATTTCAGGCCATGGTGCTGCGC
