>Addgene plasmid #211301 | pBiT3.1-C_RAE1:1-368 | depositor partial sequence | sequence record 412080 | Insert sequence
ATGAGCCTGTTTGGAACAACCTCAGGTTTTGGAACCAGTGGGACCAGCATGTTTGGCAGTGCAACTACAG
ACAATCACAATCCCATGAAGGATATTGAAGTAACATCATCTCCTGATGATAGCATTGGTTGTCTGTCTTT
TAGCCCACCAACCTTGCCGGGGAACTTTCTTATTGCAGGATCATGGGCTAATGATGTTCGCTGCTGGGAA
GTTCAAGACAGTGGACAGACCATTCCAAAAGCCCAGCAGATGCACACTGGGCCTGTGCTTGATGTCTGCT
GGAGTGACGATGGGAGCAAAGTGTTTACGGCATCGTGTGATAAAACTGCCAAAATGTGGGACCTCAGCAG
TAACCAAGCGATACAGATCGCACAGCATGATGCTCCTGTTAAAACCATCCATTGGATCAAAGCTCCAAAC
TACAGCTGTGTGATGACTGGGAGCTGGGATAAGACTTTAAAGTTTTGGGATACTCGATCGTCAAATCCTA
TGATGGTTTTGCAACTCCCTGAAAGGTGTTACTGTGCTGACGTGATATACCCCATGGCTGTGGTGGCAAC
TGCAGAGAGGGGCCTGATTGTCTATCAGCTAGAGAATCAACCTTCTGAATTCAGGAGGATAGAATCTCCA
CTGAAACATCAGCATCGGTGTGTGGCTATTTTTAAAGACAAACAGAACAAGCCTACTGGTTTTGCCCTGG
GAAGTATCGAGGGGAGAGTTGCTATTCACTATATCAACCCCCCGAACCCCGCCAAAGATAACTTCACCTT
TAAATGTCATCGATCTAATGGAACCAACACTTCAGCTCCTCAGGACATTTATGCGGTAAATGGAATCGCG
TTCCATCCTGTTCATGGCACCCTTGCAACTGTGGGATCTGATGGTAGATTCAGCTTCTGGGACAAAGATG
CCAGAACAAAACTAAAAACTTCGGAACAGTTAGATCAGCCCATCTCAGCTTGCTGTTTCAATCACAATGG
AAACATATTTGCATACGCTTCCAGCTACGACTGGTCAAAGGGACATGAATTTTATAATCCCCAGAAAAAA
AATTACATTTTCCTGCGTAATGCAGCCGAAGAGCTAAAGCCCAGGAATAAGAAG
